>Addgene plasmid #54057 | mEmerald-Dectin1A-C-10 | depositor partial sequence | sequence record 84240 | insert sequence
CGGTCAGATCCGCTAGCGCTACCGGTCGCCACCATGGTGAGCAAGGGCGAGGAGCTGTTCACCGGGGTGG
TGCCCATCCTGGTCGAGCTGGACGGCGACGTAAACGGCCACAAGTTCAGCGTGTCCGGCGAGGGCGAGGG
CGATGCCACCTACGGCAAGCTGACCCTGAAGTTCATCTGCACCACCGGCAAGCTGCCCGTGCCCTGGCCC
ACCCTCGTGACCACCTTGACCTACGGCGTGCAGTGCTTCGCCCGCTACCCCGACCACATGAAGCAGCACG
ACTTCTTCAAGTCCGCCATGCCCGAAGGCTACGTCCAGGAGCGCACCATCTTCTTCAAGGACGACGGCAA
CTACAAGACCCGCGCCGAGGTGAAGTTCGAGGGCGACACCCTGGTGAACCGCATCGAGCTGAAGGGCATC
GACTTCAAGGAGGACGGCAACATCCTGGGGCACAAGCTGGAGTACAACTACAACAGCCACAAGGTCTATA
TCACCGCCGACAAGCAGAAGAACGGCATCAAGGTGAACTTCAAGACCCGCCACAACATCGAGGACGGCAG
CGTGCAGCTCGCCGACCACTACCAGCAGAACACCCCCATCGGCGACGGCCCCGTGCTGCTGCCCGACAAC
CACTACCTGAGCACCCAGTCCAAGCTGAGCAAAGACCCCAACGAGAAGCGCGATCACATGGTCCTGCTGG
AGTTCGTGACCGCCGCCGGGATCACTCTCGGCATGGACGAGCTGTACAAGTCCGGACTCAGATCTGGCAG
CAGTGGAGGTGAATATCATCCTGATTTAGAAAATTTGGATGAAGATGGATATACTCAATTACACTTCGAC
TCTCAAAGCAATACCAGGATAGCTGTTGTTTCAGAGAAAGGATCGTGTGCTGCATCTCCTCCTTGGCGCC
TCATTGCTGTAATTTTGGGAATCCTATGCTTGGTAATACTGGTGATAGCTGTGGTCCTGGGTACCATGGC
TATTTGGAGATCCAATTCAGGAAGCAACACATTGGAGAATGGCTACTTTCTATCAAGAAATAAAGAGAAC
CACAGTCAACCCACACAATCATCTTTAGAAGACAGTGTGACTCCTACCAAAGCTGTCAAAACCACAGGGG
TTCTTTCCAGCCCTTGTCCTCCTAATTGGATTATATATGAGAAGAGCTGTTATCTATTCAGCATGTCACT
AAATTCCTGGGATGGAAGTAAAAGACAATGCTGGCAACTGGGCTCTAATCTCCTAAAGATAGACAGCTCA
AATGAATTGGGATTTATAGTAAAACAAGTGTCTTCCCAACCTGATAATTCATTTTGGATAGGCCTTTCTC
GGCCCCAGACTGAAGTACCATGGCTCTGGGAGGATGGATCAACATTCTCTTCTAACTTATTTCAGATCAG
AACCACAGCTACCCAAGAAAACCCATCTCCAAATTGTGTATGGATTCACGTGTCAGTCATTTATGACCAA
CTGTGTAGTGTGCCCTCATATAGTATTTGTGAGAAGAAGTTTTCAATGTAAGAATTCTGCAGTCGACGGT
ACCGCGGGCCCGGGATCCACCGGATCTAGATAACTGATCATAATCAGCCATACCACATTT
