>Addgene plasmid #54057 | mEmerald-Dectin1A-C-10 | addgene partial sequence | sequence record 89317 | EGFP-N 5'-CGTCGCCGTCCAGCTCGACCAG-3'
TCGCCCTTGCTCACCATGGTGGCGACCGGTAGCGCTAGCGGATCTGACGGTTCACTAAACCAGCTCTGCT
TATATAGACCTCCCACCGTACACGCCTACCGCCCATTTGCGTCAATGGGGCGGAGTTGTTACGACATTTT
GGAAAGTCCCGTTGATTTTGGTGCCAAAACAAACTCCCATTGACGTCAATGGGGTGGAGACTTGGAAATC
CCCGTGAGTCAAACCGCTATCCACGCCCATTGATGTACTGCCAAAACCGCATCACCATGGTAATAGCGAT
GACTAATACGTAGATGTACTGCCAAGTAGGAAAGTCCCATAAGGTCATGTACTGGGCATAATGCCAGGCG
GGCCATTTACCGTCATTGACGTCAATAGGGGGCGTACTTGGCATATGATACACTTGATGTACTGCCAAGT
GGGCAGTTTACCGTAAATACTCCACCCATTGACGTCAATGGAAAGTCCCTATTGGCGTTACTATGGGAAC
ATACGTCATTATTGACGTCAATGGGCGGGGGTCGTTGGGCGGTCAGCCAGGCGGGCCATTTACCGTAAGT
TATGTAACGCGGAACTCCATATATGGGCTATGAACTAATGACCCCGTAATTGATTACTATTAATAACTAA
TGCATGGCGGTAATACGGTTATCCACAGAATCAGGGGATAACGCAGGAAAGAACATGTGAGCAAAAGGCC
AGCAAAAGGCCAGGAACCGTAAAAAGGCCGCGTTGCTGGCGTTTTTCCATAGGCTCCGCCCCCCTGACGA
GCATCACAAAAATCGACGCTCAAGTCAGAGGTGGCGAAACCCGACAGGACTATAAAGATACCAGCGTTTC
CCCCTGGAAGCTCCCTCGTGCGCTCTCCTGTTCCGACCCTGCCGCTTACCGGATACCTGTCCGCCTTTCT
CCCTTCGGGAAGCGTGGCGCTTTCTCATAGCTCACGCTGTA
