[The description below was written by a language model from this plasmid's Addgene catalogue record.]
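Description:
mEmerald-Dectin1A-C-10 is a mammalian expression plasmid built on the mEmerald-C1 backbone (about 4.75 kb without the insert), designed to produce a fluorescently labelled version of human Dectin-1 isoform A. The insert is the coding sequence of CLEC7A, the gene for Dectin-1, a C-type lectin receptor also known as CD369 or CLECSF12. Transcription is driven by the CMV promoter, a strong constitutive promoter widely used in cultured mammalian cells. The 3′ sequencing primer listed in the record implies an SV40 polyadenylation signal downstream of the fusion. The mEmerald tag is supplied by the backbone and sits at the N-terminus of the fusion, so the receptor is cloned after the fluorescent protein. The "C-10" in the name probably denotes this C-type vector arrangement and a 10-residue linker, but the record does not say so. The cloning method is listed as unknown.

In bacteria the plasmid is maintained at high copy under kanamycin selection. In mammalian cells the neomycin resistance marker allows G418 selection of stable transfectants. mEmerald is a bright green GFP derivative, recorded here with excitation at 487 nm and emission at 509 nm. The depositor annotates the fusion as localizing to the membrane, consistent with Dectin-1 being a transmembrane receptor. The construct serves as a live-cell imaging reagent, either as a green membrane marker or as a way to follow the distribution and dynamics of Dectin-1 by fluorescence microscopy. No feature table was provided, so the replication origin and the exact linker are not documented here.
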