Addgene plasmid #54057: mEmerald-Dectin1A-C-10
Purpose: Localization: Membrane, Excitation: 487, Emission: 509
Depositing lab: Michael Davidson. Depositing organization: Florida State University, Tallahassee.
Backbone
  Vector backbone: mEmerald-C1
  Backbone size w/o insert (bp): 4750
  Vector type: Mammalian Expression
  Selectable markers: Neomycin (select with G418)
Growth in bacteria
  Bacterial resistance: Kanamycin, 50 μg/mL
  Growth temperature: 37°C
  Growth strain: DH5alpha
  Copy number: High Copy
Gene/Insert
  Gene/Insert name: Dectin1A (alt name: NP_922938.1)
  Species: H. sapiens (human)
  Entrez Gene: CLEC7A (a.k.a. BGR, CANDF4, CD369, CLECSF12, DECTIN1, SCARE2)
  Promoter: CMV
  Tag / fusion protein: mEmerald (N terminal on backbone)
  Cloning method: Unknown
  Sequencing primers: 5′ CMV-F; 3′ SV40pA-R
Terms and licenses: Academic/Nonprofit Terms; Industry Terms
Depositor comments: . Excitation = 487; Emission = 509. Localization data: Membrane
How to cite: mEmerald-Dectin1A-C-10 was a gift from Michael Davidson (Addgene plasmid # 54057 ; http://n2t.net/addgene:54057 ; RRID:Addgene_54057)
